LOCUS       Exported 831 bp ds-DNA linear SYN 02-JUN-2021
DEFINITION  synthetic linear DNA
ACCESSION   .
VERSION     .
KEYWORDS    pcDNA3-TRIF-CFP
SOURCE      synthetic DNA construct
  ORGANISM  synthetic DNA construct
REFERENCE   1 (bases 1 to 831)
  TITLE     TLR Signaling Plasmids
REFERENCE   2 (bases 1 to 831)
  AUTHORS   .
  TITLE     Direct Submission
  JOURNAL   Exported Jun 2, 2021 from SnapGene Server 1.1.58
            http://www.snapgene.com
FEATURES             Location/Qualifiers
     source          1..831
                     /organism="synthetic DNA construct"
                     /mol_type="other DNA"
     primer_bind     36..55
                     /label=T7
                     /note="T7 promoter, forward primer"
     promoter        36..54
                     /label=T7 promoter
                     /note="promoter for bacteriophage T7 RNA polymerase"
     CDS             274..285
                     /codon_start=1
                     /product="Factor Xa recognition and cleavage site"
                     /label=Factor Xa site
                     /translation="IEGR"
ORIGIN
        1 actagagaac ccactgctta ctggcttatc gaaattaata cgactcacta tagggagacc
       61 caagcttggt accgagctcg gatccatggc ctgcacaggc ccatcacttc ctagcgcctt
      121 cgacattcta ggtgcagcag gccaggacaa gctcttgtat ctgaagcaca aactgaagac
      181 cccacgccca ggctgccagg ggcaggacct cctgcatgcc atggttctcc tgaagctggg
      241 ccaggaaact gaggccagga tctctctaga ggcattgaag gccgatgcgg tggcccggct
      301 ggtggcccgc cagtgggctg gcgtggacag caccgaggac ccagaggagc ccccagatgt
      361 gtcctgggct gtggcccgct tgtaccacct gctggctgag gagaagctgt gccccgcctc
      421 gctgcgggac gtggcctacc aggaagccgt ccgcaccctc agctccaggg acgaccaccg
      481 gctgggggaa cttcaggatg aggcccgaaa ccggtgtggg tgggacattg ctggggatcc
      541 agggagcatc cggacgctcc agtccaatct gggctgcctc ccaccatcct cggctttgcc
      601 ctctgggacc aggagcctcc cacgccccat tgacggtgtt tcggactgga gccaagggtg
      661 ctccctgcga tccactggca gccctgcctc cctggccagc aacttggaaa tcagccagtc
      721 ccctaccatg cccttcctca gcctgcaccg cagcccacat gggcccagca agctctgtga
      781 cgacccccag gccagcttgg tgcccgagcc tgtccccggt ggctgccagg a
//
