>Addgene plasmid #13644 | pcDNA3-TRIF-CFP | addgene partial sequence | sequence record 61426 | BGH-rev 5'-TAGAAGGCACAGTCGAGG-3'
ACTATAGAATAGGGCCCTCTAGATTACTTGTACAGCTCGTCCATGCCGAGAGTGATCCCGGCGGCGGTCA
CGAACTCCAGCAGGACCATGTGATCGCGCTTCTCGTTGGGGTCTTTGCTCAGGGCGGACTGGGTGCTCAG
GTAGTGGTTGTCGGGCAGCAGCACGGGGCCGTCGCCGATGGGGGTGTTCTGCTGGTAGTGGTCGGCGAGC
TGCACGCTGCCGTCCTCGATGTTGTGGCGGATCTTGAAGTGGGCCTTGATGCCGTTCTTCTGCTTGTCGG
CGGTGATATAGACGTTGTGGCTGATGTAGTTGTACTCCAGCTTGTGCCCCAGGATGTTGCCGTCCTCCTT
GAAGTCGATGCCCTTCAGCTCGATGCGGTTCACCAGGGTGTCGCCCTCGAACTTCACCTCGGCGCGGGTC
TTGTAGTTGCCGTCGTCCTTGAAGAAGATGGTACGCTCCTGGACGTAGCCTTCGGGCATGGCGGACTTGA
AGAAGTCGTGCTGCTTCATGTGGTCGGGGTAGCGGCTGAAGCACTGCACGCCCCAGGTCAGGGTGGTCAC
GAGGGTGGGCCAGGGCACGGGCAGCTTGCCGGTGGTGCAGATGAACTTCAGGGTCAGCTTGCCGTAGGTG
GCATCGCCCTCGCCCTCGCCGGACACGCTGAACCTGTGGCCGTTTACGTCGCCGTCCAGCTCGACCAGGA
TGGGCACCACCCCGGTGAACAGCTCCTCGCCCTTGCTCACCATCTCGAGTTCTGCCTCCTGCGTCTTGTC
CTCGGGCGCCTGGGACCCTCTCTGGTTCCACATGTGGTTGTTCAGCCCCAGCTGTACCATCTGTGCGTGG
TGGATAATGAGGGGTTGCAGCCCTGGGCTCTGA
