>Addgene plasmid #13644 | pcDNA3-TRIF-CFP | addgene partial sequence | sequence record 61427 | EGFP-N 5'-CGTCGCCGTCCAGCTCGACCAG-3'
TCGCCCTTGCTCACCATCTCGAGTTCTGCCTCCTGCGTCTTGTCCTCGGGCGCCTGGGACCCTCTCTGGT
TCCACATGTGGTTGTTCAGCCCCAGCTGTACCATCTGTGCGTGGTGGATAATGAGGGGTTGCAGCCCTGG
GCTCTGAGGGGGTGCGGGTGAGGCCGTAGGGAAGGCTGGGGACTGCGGGAAGGGCAGTGACTGTGGAAAG
GCTGCTGGCTGTGGGGAGGGCGGTGGGGGGGTGCCAGCCTGCCATGCGTGCAGGGGTGGCGGCTGCGGGC
ACCCCGGCCAAGTGGGAAAGGGTGGCGGGGCTCCCAGGGGCACCTGGCCCCCAAAGGGCATTCGAGCCCC
ATAGGGCGCCCCAGTCCCAAATGACATGTGGCTCCCAAAAGCCACCTGGAGCTGCTCCATCTGTGCCTGG
TAGGACAAGTAGCTCTGGAGGTAGGCTGAGTAGGCTGCGTTCAGTGCCGCCGCCTGCATCCGCTCACCGT
CCAGGTGTTGGCTCTGTTCCCGCAGGGCTCGGGTGTCCTGTTCCTTCCTCCACATGGCCTTTCGGGCCTG
AAGCCTGTGGGGCTTGAAGGTGTTGGCCACCTTCCTGGCGAAGATCTGGGAGTGTTCGTCCAGCCGCACC
AGCCCGGAGAGCAGGCTG
