[The description below was written by a language model from this plasmid's Addgene catalogue record and the feature table of its GenBank file.]
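Description:
pcDNA3-TRIF-CFP is a mammalian expression plasmid that encodes human TRIF (gene symbol TICAM1, also known as TICAM-1 or MyD88-3) fused at its C terminus to cyan fluorescent protein. The TRIF coding sequence was inserted between BamHI and XhoI sites, both retained, in a pcDNA3-CFP backbone of about 6.1 kb. CFP is supplied by the backbone, downstream of the insert. The plasmid is maintained at high copy in E. coli under ampicillin selection. It also carries a neomycin resistance marker, so transfected mammalian cells can be selected with G418 to make stable lines. The catalogue fields do not name the promoter that drives the fusion. pcDNA3-family vectors conventionally use the CMV immediate-early promoter, but the record does not confirm this for this construct.

The accompanying sequence record is only an 831 bp partial read, not the full plasmid. It appears to run from the upstream vector region into the start of the insert. The read annotates a T7 promoter, which serves as the 5′ sequencing primer site and could in principle support in vitro transcription. It also annotates a short motif flagged as a Factor Xa recognition site, which may be an automated match and not a deliberately engineered cleavage site. The CFP, resistance genes and origins of replication are not covered by this fragment.

TRIF is a TIR-domain adaptor that acts downstream of Toll-like receptors, and the record places the plasmid in a set of TLR signalling constructs. The CFP fusion suits fluorescence imaging of TRIF localisation in live or fixed cells, and it can be paired with YFP-tagged partners in co-localisation or FRET-type interaction studies. It can also be used to overexpress TRIF in signalling assays.
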