Addgene plasmid #13644: pcDNA3-TRIF-CFP
Depositing lab: Doug Golenbock.
Backbone
  Vector backbone: pcDNA3-CFP
  Backbone size w/o insert (bp): 6100
  Vector type: Mammalian Expression
  Selectable markers: Neomycin (select with G418)
Growth in bacteria
  Bacterial resistance: Ampicillin, 100 μg/mL
  Growth temperature: 37°C
  Growth strain: DH5alpha
  Copy number: High Copy
Gene/Insert
  Gene/Insert name: TRIF
  Species: H. sapiens (human)
  Entrez Gene: TICAM1 (a.k.a. IIAE6, MyD88-3, PRVTIRB, TICAM-1, TRIF)
  Tag / fusion protein: CFP (C terminal on backbone)
  Cloning method: Restriction Enzyme; 5′ cloning site BamHI (not destroyed); 3′ cloning site XhoI (not destroyed)
  Sequencing primers: 5′ T7; 3′ GTCTTGTAGTTGCCGTCGTC
Terms and licenses: Academic/Nonprofit Terms; Industry Terms: Not Available to Industry
Depositor comments: The primer for sequencing out the 5' end of the GFP based constructs (GFP/EGFP, CFP, YFP) is 5'- GTCTTGTAGTTGCCGTCGTC -3'
How to cite: pcDNA3-TRIF-CFP was a gift from Doug Golenbock (Addgene plasmid # 13644 ; http://n2t.net/addgene:13644 ; RRID:Addgene_13644)
