LOCUS       Exported 8238 bp ds-DNA circular SYN 12-MAY-2021
DEFINITION  synthetic circular DNA
ACCESSION   .
VERSION     .
KEYWORDS    pcDNA3-TRIF-CFP
SOURCE      synthetic DNA construct
  ORGANISM  synthetic DNA construct
REFERENCE   1 (bases 1 to 8238)
  TITLE     TLR Signaling Plasmids
REFERENCE   2 (bases 1 to 8238)
  AUTHORS   .
  TITLE     Direct Submission
  JOURNAL   Exported May 12, 2021 from SnapGene Server 1.1.58
            http://www.snapgene.com
FEATURES             Location/Qualifiers
     source          1..8238
                     /organism="synthetic DNA construct"
                     /mol_type="other DNA"
     primer_bind     complement(44..63)
                     /label=pRS-marker
                     /note="pRS vectors, use to sequence yeast selectable
                     marker"
     enhancer        235..614
                     /label=CMV enhancer
                     /note="human cytomegalovirus immediate early enhancer"
     promoter        615..818
                     /label=CMV promoter
                     /note="human cytomegalovirus (CMV) immediate early
                     promoter"
     primer_bind     769..789
                     /label=CMV-F
                     /note="Human CMV immediate early promoter, forward primer"
     primer_bind     863..882
                     /label=T7
                     /note="T7 promoter, forward primer"
     promoter        863..881
                     /label=T7 promoter
                     /note="promoter for bacteriophage T7 RNA polymerase"
     CDS             1101..1112
                     /codon_start=1
                     /product="Factor Xa recognition and cleavage site"
                     /label=Factor Xa site
                     /translation="IEGR"
     CDS             3055..3774
                     /codon_start=1
                     /product="cyan variant of GFP"
                     /label=CFP
                     /note="mammalian codon-optimized"
                     /translation="MVSKGEELFTGVVPILVELDGDVNGHRFSVSGEGEGDATYGKLTL
                     KFICTTGKLPVPWPTLVTTLTWGVQCFSRYPDHMKQHDFFKSAMPEGYVQERTIFFKDD
                     GNYKTRAEVKFEGDTLVNRIELKGIDFKEDGNILGHKLEYNYISHNVYITADKQKNGIK
                     AHFKIRHNIEDGSVQLADHYQQNTPIGDGPVLLPDNHYLSTQSALSKDPNEKRDHMVLL
                     EFVTAAGITLGMDELYK"
     primer_bind     complement(3100..3121)
                     /label=EGFP-N
                     /note="EGFP, reverse primer"
     primer_bind     complement(3361..3380)
                     /label=EXFP-R
                     /note="For distinguishing EGFP variants, reverse primer"
     primer_bind     3708..3729
                     /label=EGFP-C
                     /note="EGFP, forward primer"
     promoter        complement(3790..3808)
                     /label=SP6 promoter
                     /note="promoter for bacteriophage SP6 RNA polymerase"
     primer_bind     complement(3791..3808)
                     /label=SP6
                     /note="SP6 promoter, forward primer"
     primer_bind     complement(3828..3845)
                     /label=BGH-rev
                     /note="Bovine growth hormone terminator, reverse primer.
                     Also called BGH reverse"
     polyA_signal    3834..4058
                     /label=bGH poly(A) signal
                     /note="bovine growth hormone polyadenylation signal"
     rep_origin      4104..4532
                     /direction=RIGHT
                     /label=f1 ori
                     /note="f1 bacteriophage origin of replication; arrow
                     indicates direction of (+) strand synthesis"
     primer_bind     complement(4191..4210)
                     /label=F1ori-R
                     /note="F1 origin, reverse primer"
     primer_bind     4401..4422
                     /label=F1ori-F
                     /note="F1 origin, forward primer"
     primer_bind     complement(4541..4561)
                     /label=pBABE 3'
                     /note="SV40 enhancer, reverse primer for pBABE vectors"
     promoter        4546..4876
                     /label=SV40 promoter
                     /note="SV40 enhancer and early promoter"
     rep_origin      4727..4862
                     /label=SV40 ori
                     /note="SV40 origin of replication"
     primer_bind     4789..4808
                     /label=SV40pro-F
                     /note="SV40 promoter/origin, forward primer"
     CDS             4943..5737
                     /codon_start=1
                     /gene="aph(3')-II (or nptII)"
                     /product="aminoglycoside phosphotransferase from Tn5"
                     /label=NeoR/KanR
                     /note="confers resistance to neomycin, kanamycin, and G418
                     (Geneticin(R))"
                     /translation="MIEQDGLHAGSPAAWVERLFGYDWAQQTIGCSDAAVFRLSAQGRP
                     VLFVKTDLSGALNELQDEAARLSWLATTGVPCAAVLDVVTEAGRDWLLLGEVPGQDLLS
                     SHLAPAEKVSIMADAMRRLHTLDPATCPFDHQAKHRIERARTRMEAGLVDQDDLDEEHQ
                     GLAPAELFARLKARMPDGEDLVVTHGDACLPNIMVENGRFSGFIDCGRLGVADRYQDIA
                     LATRDIAEELGGEWADRFLVLYGIAAPDSQRIAFYRLLDEFF"
     primer_bind     complement(4997..5016)
                     /label=Neo-R
                     /note="Neomycin resistance gene, reverse primer"
     primer_bind     5607..5626
                     /label=Neo-F
                     /note="Neomycin resistance gene, forward primer"
     polyA_signal    5911..6032
                     /label=SV40 poly(A) signal
                     /note="SV40 polyadenylation signal"
     primer_bind     complement(5948..5967)
                     /label=SV40pA-R
                     /note="SV40 polyA, reverse primer"
     primer_bind     6002..6021
                     /label=EBV-rev
                     /note="SV40 polyA terminator, reverse primer"
     primer_bind     complement(6081..6097)
                     /label=M13 rev
                     /note="common sequencing primer, one of multiple similar
                     variants"
     primer_bind     complement(6081..6097)
                     /label=M13 Reverse
                     /note="In lacZ gene. Also called M13-rev"
     primer_bind     complement(6094..6116)
                     /label=M13/pUC Reverse
                     /note="In lacZ gene"
     protein_bind    6105..6121
                     /label=lac operator
                     /bound_moiety="lac repressor encoded by lacI"
                     /note="The lac repressor binds to the lac operator to
                     inhibit transcription in E. coli. This inhibition can be
                     relieved by adding lactose or
                     isopropyl-beta-D-thiogalactopyranoside (IPTG)."
     promoter        complement(6129..6159)
                     /label=lac promoter
                     /note="promoter for the E. coli lac operon"
     protein_bind    6174..6195
                     /label=CAP binding site
                     /bound_moiety="E. coli catabolite activator protein"
                     /note="CAP binding activates transcription in the presence
                     of cAMP."
     primer_bind     complement(6312..6329)
                     /label=L4440
                     /note="L4440 vector, forward primer"
     rep_origin      complement(6483..7071)
                     /direction=LEFT
                     /label=ori
                     /note="high-copy-number ColE1/pMB1/pBR322/pUC origin of
                     replication"
     primer_bind     complement(6563..6582)
                     /label=pBR322ori-F
                     /note="pBR322 origin, forward primer"
     CDS             complement(7242..8102)
                     /codon_start=1
                     /gene="bla"
                     /product="beta-lactamase"
                     /label=AmpR
                     /note="confers resistance to ampicillin, carbenicillin, and
                     related antibiotics"
                     /translation="MSIQHFRVALIPFFAAFCLPVFAHPETLVKVKDAEDQLGARVGYI
                     ELDLNSGKILESFRPEERFPMMSTFKVLLCGAVLSRIDAGQEQLGRRIHYSQNDLVEYS
                     PVTEKHLTDGMTVRELCSAAITMSDNTAANLLLTTIGGPKELTAFLHNMGDHVTRLDRW
                     EPELNEAIPNDERDTTMPVAMATTLRKLLTGELLTLASRQQLIDWMEADKVAGPLLRSA
                     LPAGWFIADKSGAGERGSRGIIAALGPDGKPSRIVVIYTTGSQATMDERNRQIAEIGAS
                     LIKHW"
     primer_bind     7865..7884
                     /label=Amp-R
                     /note="Ampicillin resistance gene, reverse primer"
     promoter        complement(8103..8207)
                     /gene="bla"
                     /label=AmpR promoter
ORIGIN
        1 gacggatcgg gagatctccc gatcccctat ggtcgactct cagtacaatc tgctctgatg
       61 ccgcatagtt aagccagtat ctgctccctg cttgtgtgtt ggaggtcgct gagtagtgcg
      121 cgagcaaaat ttaagctaca acaaggcaag gcttgaccga caattgcatg aagaatctgc
      181 ttagggttag gcgttttgcg ctgcttcgcg atgtacgggc cagatatacg cgttgacatt
      241 gattattgac tagttattaa tagtaatcaa ttacggggtc attagttcat agcccatata
      301 tggagttccg cgttacataa cttacggtaa atggcccgcc tggctgaccg cccaacgacc
      361 cccgcccatt gacgtcaata atgacgtatg ttcccatagt aacgccaata gggactttcc
      421 attgacgtca atgggtggac tatttacggt aaactgccca cttggcagta catcaagtgt
      481 atcatatgcc aagtacgccc cctattgacg tcaatgacgg taaatggccc gcctggcatt
      541 atgcccagta catgacctta tgggactttc ctacttggca gtacatctac gtattagtca
      601 tcgctattac catggtgatg cggttttggc agtacatcaa tgggcgtgga tagcggtttg
      661 actcacgggg atttccaagt ctccacccca ttgacgtcaa tgggagtttg ttttggcacc
      721 aaaatcaacg ggactttcca aaatgtcgta acaactccgc cccattgacg caaatgggcg
      781 gtaggcgtgt acggtgggag gtctatataa gcagagctct ctggctaact agagaaccca
      841 ctgcttactg gcttatcgaa attaatacga ctcactatag ggagacccaa gcttggtacc
      901 gagctcggat ccatggcctg cacaggccca tcacttccta gcgccttcga cattctaggt
      961 gcagcaggcc aggacaagct cttgtatctg aagcacaaac tgaagacccc acgcccaggc
     1021 tgccaggggc aggacctcct gcatgccatg gttctcctga agctgggcca ggaaactgag
     1081 gccaggatct ctctagaggc attgaaggcc gatgcggtgg cccggctggt ggcccgccag
     1141 tgggctggcg tggacagcac cgaggaccca gaggagcccc cagatgtgtc ctgggctgtg
     1201 gcccgcttgt accacctgct ggctgaggag aagctgtgcc ccgcctcgct gcgggacgtg
     1261 gcctaccagg aagccgtccg caccctcagc tccagggacg accaccggct gggggaactt
     1321 caggatgagg cccgaaaccg gtgtgggtgg gacattgctg gggatccagg gagcatccgg
     1381 acgctccagt ccaatctggg ctgcctccca ccatcctcgg ctttgccctc tgggaccagg
     1441 agcctcccac gccccattga cggtgtttcg gactggagcc aagggtgctc cctgcgatcc
     1501 actggcagcc ctgcctccct ggccagcaac ttggaaatca gccagtcccc taccatgccc
     1561 ttcctcagcc tgcaccgcag cccacatggg cccagcaagc tctgtgacga cccccaggcc
     1621 agcttggtgc ccgagcctgt ccccggtggc tgccaggagc ctgaggagat gagctggccg
     1681 ccatcggggg agattgccag cccaccagag ctgccaagca gcccacctcc tgggcttccc
     1741 gaagtggccc cagatgcaac ctccactggc ctccctgata cccccgcagc tccagaaacc
     1801 agcaccaact acccagtgga gtgcaccgag gggtctgcag gcccccagtc tctccccttg
     1861 cctattctgg agccggtcaa aaacccctgc tctgtcaaag accagacgcc actccaactt
     1921 tctgtagaag ataccacctc tccaaatacc aagccgtgcc cacctactcc caccacccca
     1981 gaaacatccc ctcctcctcc tcctcctcct ccttcatcta ctccttgttc agctcacctg
     2041 accccctcct ccctgttccc ttcctccctg gaatcatcat cggaacagaa attctataac
     2101 tttgtgatcc tccacgccag ggcagacgaa cacatcgccc tgcgggttcg ggagaagctg
     2161 gaggcccttg gcgtgcccga cggggccacc ttctgtgagg atttccaggt gccggggcgc
     2221 ggggagctga gctgcctgca ggacgccata gaccactcag ctttcatcat cctacttctc
     2281 acctccaact tcgactgtcg cctgagcctg caccaggtga accaagccat gatgagcaac
     2341 ctcacgcgac aggggtcgcc agactgtgtc atccccttcc tgcccctgga gagctccccg
     2401 gcccagctca gctccgacac ggccagcctg ctctccgggc tggtgcggct ggacgaacac
     2461 tcccagatct tcgccaggaa ggtggccaac accttcaagc cccacaggct tcaggcccga
     2521 aaggccatgt ggaggaagga acaggacacc cgagccctgc gggaacagag ccaacacctg
     2581 gacggtgagc ggatgcaggc ggcggcactg aacgcagcct actcagccta cctccagagc
     2641 tacttgtcct accaggcaca gatggagcag ctccaggtgg cttttgggag ccacatgtca
     2701 tttgggactg gggcgcccta tggggctcga atgccctttg ggggccaggt gcccctggga
     2761 gccccgccac cctttcccac ttggccgggg tgcccgcagc cgccacccct gcacgcatgg
     2821 caggctggca cccccccacc gccctcccca cagccagcag cctttccaca gtcactgccc
     2881 ttcccgcagt ccccagcctt ccctacggcc tcacccgcac cccctcagag cccagggctg
     2941 caacccctca ttatccacca cgcacagatg gtacagctgg ggctgaacaa ccacatgtgg
     3001 aaccagagag ggtcccaggc gcccgaggac aagacgcagg aggcagaact cgagatggtg
     3061 agcaagggcg aggagctgtt caccggggtg gtgcccatcc tggtcgagct ggacggcgac
     3121 gtaaacggcc acaggttcag cgtgtccggc gagggcgagg gcgatgccac ctacggcaag
     3181 ctgaccctga agttcatctg caccaccggc aagctgcccg tgccctggcc caccctcgtg
     3241 accaccctga cctggggcgt gcagtgcttc agccgctacc ccgaccacat gaagcagcac
     3301 gacttcttca agtccgccat gcccgaaggc tacgtccagg agcgtaccat cttcttcaag
     3361 gacgacggca actacaagac ccgcgccgag gtgaagttcg agggcgacac cctggtgaac
     3421 cgcatcgagc tgaagggcat cgacttcaag gaggacggca acatcctggg gcacaagctg
     3481 gagtacaact acatcagcca caacgtctat atcaccgccg acaagcagaa gaacggcatc
     3541 aaggcccact tcaagatccg ccacaacatc gaggacggca gcgtgcagct cgccgaccac
     3601 taccagcaga acacccccat cggcgacggc cccgtgctgc tgcccgacaa ccactacctg
     3661 agcacccagt ccgccctgag caaagacccc aacgagaagc gcgatcacat ggtcctgctg
     3721 gagttcgtga ccgccgccgg gatcactctc ggcatggacg agctgtacaa gtaatctaga
     3781 gggccctatt ctatagtgtc acctaaatgc tagagctcgc tgatcagcct cgactgtgcc
     3841 ttctagttgc cagccatctg ttgtttgccc ctcccccgtg ccttccttga ccctggaagg
     3901 tgccactccc actgtccttt cctaataaaa tgaggaaatt gcatcgcatt gtctgagtag
     3961 gtgtcattct attctggggg gtggggtggg gcaggacagc aagggggagg attgggaaga
     4021 caatagcagg catgctgggg atgcggtggg ctctatggct tctgaggcgg aaagaaccag
     4081 ctggggctct agggggtatc cccnnnnnnn nnnnnnnnnn nnnnnnnnnn nnnnnnnnnn
     4141 nnnnnnnnnn nnnnnnnnnn nnnnnnnnnn nnnnnnnnnn nnnnnnnnnn nnnnnnnnnn
     4201 nnnnnnnnnn nnnnnnnnnn nnnnnnncgc cggctttccc cgtcaagctc taaatcgggg
     4261 cannnnnnnn nnnnnnnnnn nnnnnnnnnn nnnnnnnnnn nnnnnnnnnn nnnnnnnnna
     4321 nnnnnnnnnn nnnnnnnnnn nnnnnnnnnn nnnnnnnnnn nnnnnnnnnc ctttgacgtt
     4381 ggagtccacg ttctttaata gtggactctt gttccaaact ggaacaacac tcaaccctat
     4441 ctcggtctat tcttttgatt tataagggat tttggggatt tcggcctatt ggttaaaaaa
     4501 tgagctgatt taacaaaaat ttaacgcgaa ttaattctgt ggaatgtgtg tcagttaggg
     4561 tgtggaaagt ccccaggctc cccaggcagg cagaagtatg caaagcatgc atctcaatta
     4621 gtcagcaacc aggtgtggaa agtccccagg ctccccagca ggcagaagta tgcaaagcat
     4681 gcatctcaat tagtcagcaa ccatagtccc gcccctaact ccgcccatcc cgcccctaac
     4741 tccgcccagt tccgcccatt ctccgcccca tggctgacta atttttttta tttatgcaga
     4801 ggccgaggcc gcctctgcct ctgagctatt ccagaagtag tgaggaggct tttttggagg
     4861 cctaggcttt tgcaaaaagc tcccgggagc ttgtatatcc attttcggat ctgatcaaga
     4921 gacaggatga ggatcgtttc gcatgattga acaagatgga ttgcacgcag gttctccggc
     4981 cgcttgggtg gagaggctat tcggctatga ctgggcacaa cagacaatcg gctgctctga
     5041 tgccgccgtg ttccggctgt cagcgcaggg gcgcccggtt ctttttgtca agaccgacct
     5101 gtccggtgcc ctgaatgaac tgcaggacga ggcagcgcgg ctatcgtggc tggccacgac
     5161 gggcgttcct tgcgcagctg tgctcgacgt tgtcactgaa gcgggaaggg actggctgct
     5221 attgggcgaa gtgccggggc aggatctcct gtcatctcac cttgctcctg ccgagaaagt
     5281 atccatcatg gctgatgcaa tgcggcggct gcatacgctt gatccggcta cctgcccatt
     5341 cgaccaccaa gcgaaacatc gcatcgagcg agcacgtact cggatggaag ccggtcttgt
     5401 cgatcaggat gatctggacg aagagcatca ggggctcgcg ccagccgaac tgttcgccag
     5461 gctcaaggcg cgcatgcccg acggcgagga tctcgtcgtg acccatggcg atgcctgctt
     5521 gccgaatatc atggtggaaa atggccgctt ttctggattc atcgactgtg gccggctggg
     5581 tgtggcggac cgctatcagg acatagcgtt ggctacccgt gatattgctg aagagcttgg
     5641 cggcgaatgg gctgaccgct tcctcgtgct ttacggtatc gccgctcccg attcgcagcg
     5701 catcgccttc tatcgccttc ttgacgagtt cttctgagcg ggactctggg gttcgaaatg
     5761 accgaccaag cgacgcccaa cctgccatca cgagatttcg attccaccgc cgccttctat
     5821 gaaaggttgg gcttcggaat cgttttccgg gacgccggct ggatgatcct ccagcgcggg
     5881 gatctcatgc tggagttctt cgcccacccc aacttgttta ttgcagctta taatggttac
     5941 aaataaagca atagcatcac aaatttcaca aataaagcat ttttttcact gcattctagt
     6001 tgtggtttgt ccaaactcat caatgtatct tatcatgtct gtataccgtc gacctctagc
     6061 tagagcttgg cgtaatcatg gtcatagctg tttcctgtgt gaaattgtta tccgctcaca
     6121 attccacaca acatacgagc cggaagcata aagtgtaaag cctggggtgc ctaatgagtg
     6181 agctaactca cattaattgc gttgcgctca ctgcccgctt tccagtcggg aaacctgtcg
     6241 tgccagctgc attaatgaat cggccaacgc gcggggagag gcggtttgcg tattgggcgc
     6301 tcttccgctt cctcgctcac tgactcgctg cgctcggtcg ttcggctgcg gcgagcggta
     6361 tcagctcact caaaggcggt aatacggtta tccacagaat caggggataa cgcaggaaag
     6421 aacatgtgag caaaaggcca gcaaaaggcc aggaaccgta aaaaggccgc gttgctggcg
     6481 tttttccata ggctccgccc ccctgacgag catcacaaaa atcgacgctc aagtcagagg
     6541 tggcgaaacc cgacaggact ataaagatac caggcgtttc cccctggaag ctccctcgtg
     6601 cgctctcctg ttccgaccct gccgcttacc ggatacctgt ccgcctttct cccttcggga
     6661 agcgtggcgc tttctcaatg ctcacgctgt aggtatctca gttcggtgta ggtcgttcgc
     6721 tccaagctgg gctgtgtgca cgaacccccc gttcagcccg accgctgcgc cttatccggt
     6781 aactatcgtc ttgagtccaa cccggtaaga cacgacttat cgccactggc agcagccact
     6841 ggtaacagga ttagcagagc gaggtatgta ggcggtgcta cagagttctt gaagtggtgg
     6901 cctaactacg gctacactag aaggacagta tttggtatct gcgctctgct gaagccagtt
     6961 accttcggaa aaagagttgg tagctcttga tccggcaaac aaaccaccgc tggtagcggt
     7021 ggtttttttg tttgcaagca gcagattacg cgcagaaaaa aaggatctca agaagatcct
     7081 ttgatctttt ctacggggtc tgacgctcag tggaacgaaa actcacgtta agggattttg
     7141 gtcatgagat tatcaaaaag gatcttcacc tagatccttt taaattaaaa atgaagtttt
     7201 aaatcaatct aaagtatata tgagtaaact tggtctgaca gttaccaatg cttaatcagt
     7261 gaggcaccta tctcagcgat ctgtctattt cgttcatcca tagttgcctg actccccgtc
     7321 gtgtagataa ctacgatacg ggagggctta ccatctggcc ccagtgctgc aatgataccg
     7381 cgagacccac gctcaccggc tccagattta tcagcaataa accagccagc cggaagggcc
     7441 gagcgcagaa gtggtcctgc aactttatcc gcctccatcc agtctattaa ttgttgccgg
     7501 gaagctagag taagtagttc gccagttaat agtttgcgca acgttgttgc cattgctaca
     7561 ggcatcgtgg tgtcacgctc gtcgtttggt atggcttcat tcagctccgg ttcccaacga
     7621 tcaaggcgag ttacatgatc ccccatgttg tgcaaaaaag cggttagctc cttcggtcct
     7681 ccgatcgttg tcagaagtaa gttggccgca gtgttatcac tcatggttat ggcagcactg
     7741 cataattctc ttactgtcat gccatccgta agatgctttt ctgtgactgg tgagtactca
     7801 accaagtcat tctgagaata gtgtatgcgg cgaccgagtt gctcttgccc ggcgtcaata
     7861 cgggataata ccgcgccaca tagcagaact ttaaaagtgc tcatcattgg aaaacgttct
     7921 tcggggcgaa aactctcaag gatcttaccg ctgttgagat ccagttcgat gtaacccact
     7981 cgtgcaccca actgatcttc agcatctttt actttcacca gcgtttctgg gtgagcaaaa
     8041 acaggaaggc aaaatgccgc aaaaaaggga ataagggcga cacggaaatg ttgaatactc
     8101 atactcttcc tttttcaata ttattgaagc atttatcagg gttattgtct catgagcgga
     8161 tacatatttg aatgtattta gaaaaataaa caaatagggg ttccgcgcac atttccccga
     8221 aaagtgccac ctgacgtc
//
